>Addgene plasmid #136606 | pET-11a (D3 - F34A) | addgene full sequence | sequence record 315332 | Addgene NGS Result
TAATACGACTCACTATAGGGGAATTGTGAGCGGATAACAATTCCCCTCTAGAAATAATTTTGTTTAACTT
TAAGAAGGAGATATACATATGCACCACCATCATCACCACGGTATGACCTTTAAACTGATCATTAACGGCA
AGACGCTGAAAGGTGAAACTACCACGGAAGCCGTTGACGCGGCTACCGCGGAGAAAGTGTTTAAGCAGTA
TGCTAATGACAACGGTCTGGACGGCGAGTGGACGTACGATGATGCAACCAAGACGTTCACCATCACCGAG
TAAGGATCCGGCTGCTAACAAAGCCCGAAAGGAAGCTGAGTTGGCTGCTGCCACCGCTGAGCAATAACTA
GCATAACCCCTTGGGGCCTCTAAACGGGTCTTGAGGGGTTTTTTGCTGAAAGGAGGAACTATATCCGGAT
ATCCCGCAAGAGGCCCGGCAGTACCGGCATAACCAAGCCTATGCCTACAGCATCCAGGGTGACGGTGCCG
AGGATGACGATGAGCGCATTGTTAGATTTCATACACGGTGCCTGACTGCGTTAGCAATTTAACTGTGATA
AACTACCGCATTAAAGCTTATCGATGATAAGCTGTCAAACATGAGAATTCTTGAAGACGAAAGGGCCTCG
TGATACGCCTATTTTTATAGGTTAATGTCATGATAATAATGGTTTCTTAGACGTCAGGTGGCACTTTTCG
GGGAAATGTGCGCGGAACCCCTATTTGTTTATTTTTCTAAATACATTCAAATATGTATCCGCTCATGAGA
CAATAACCCTGATAAATGCTTCAATAATATTGAAAAAGGAAGAGTATGAGTATTCAACATTTCCGTGTCG
CCCTTATTCCCTTTTTTGCGGCATTTTGCCTTCCTGTTTTTGCTCACCCAGAAACGCTGGTGAAAGTAAA
AGATGCTGAAGATCAGTTGGGTGCACGAGTGGGTTACATCGAACTGGATCTCAACAGCGGTAAGATCCTT
GAGAGTTTTCGCCCCGAAGAACGTTTTCCAATGATGAGCACTTTTAAAGTTCTGCTATGTGGCGCGGTAT
TATCCCGTGTTGACGCCGGGCAAGAGCAACTCGGTCGCCGCATACACTATTCTCAGAATGACTTGGTTGA
GTACTCACCAGTCACAGAAAAGCATCTTACGGATGGCATGACAGTAAGAGAATTATGCAGTGCTGCCATA
ACCATGAGTGATAACACTGCGGCCAACTTACTTCTGACAACGATCGGAGGACCGAAGGAGCTAACCGCTT
TTTTGCACAACATGGGGGATCATGTAACTCGCCTTGATCGTTGGGAACCGGAGCTGAATGAAGCCATACC
AAACGACGAGCGTGACACCACGATGCCTGCAGCAATGGCAACAACGTTGCGCAAACTATTAACTGGCGAA
CTACTTACTCTAGCTTCCCGGCAACAATTAATAGACTGGATGGAGGCGGATAAAGTTGCAGGACCACTTC
TGCGCTCGGCCCTTCCGGCTGGCTGGTTTATTGCTGATAAATCTGGAGCCGGTGAGCGTGGGTCTCGCGG
TATCATTGCAGCACTGGGGCCAGATGGTAAGCCCTCCCGTATCGTAGTTATCTACACGACGGGGAGTCAG
GCAACTATGGATGAACGAAATAGACAGATCGCTGAGATAGGTGCCTCACTGATTAAGCATTGGTAACTGT
CAGACCAAGTTTACTCATATATACTTTAGATTGATTTAAAACTTCATTTTTAATTTAAAAGGATCTAGGT
GAAGATCCTTTTTGATAATCTCATGACCAAAATCCCTTAACGTGAGTTTTCGTTCCACTGAGCGTCAGAC
CCCGTAGAAAAGATCAAAGGATCTTCTTGAGATCCTTTTTTTCTGCGCGTAATCTGCTGCTTGCAAACAA
AAAAACCACCGCTACCAGCGGTGGTTTGTTTGCCGGATCAAGAGCTACCAACTCTTTTTCCGAAGGTAAC
TGGCTTCAGCAGAGCGCAGATACCAAATACTGTCCTTCTAGTGTAGCCGTAGTTAGGCCACCACTTCAAG
AACTCTGTAGCACCGCCTACATACCTCGCTCTGCTAATCCTGTTACCAGTGGCTGCTGCCAGTGGCGATA
AGTCGTGTCTTACCGGGTTGGACTCAAGACGATAGTTACCGGATAAGGCGCAGCGGTCGGGCTGAACGGG
GGGTTCGTGCACACAGCCCAGCTTGGAGCGAACGACCTACACCGAACTGAGATACCTACAGCGTGAGCTA
TGAGAAAGCGCCACGCTTCCCGAAGGGAGAAAGGCGGACAGGTATCCGGTAAGCGGCAGGGTCGGAACAG
GAGAGCGCACGAGGGAGCTTCCAGGGGGAAACGCCTGGTATCTTTATAGTCCTGTCGGGTTTCGCCACCT
CTGACTTGAGCGTCGATTTTTGTGATGCTCGTCAGGGGGGCGGAGCCTATGGAAAAACGCCAGCAACGCG
GCCTTTTTACGGTTCCTGGCCTTTTGCTGGCCTTTTGCTCACATGTTCTTTCCTGCGTTATCCCCTGATT
CTGTGGATAACCGTATTACCGCCTTTGAGTGAGCTGATACCGCTCGCCGCAGCCGAACGACCGAGCGCAG
CGAGTCAGTGAGCGAGGAAGCGGAAGAGCGCCTGATGCGGTATTTTCTCCTTACGCATCTGTGCGGTATT
TCACACCGCAATGGTGCACTCTCAGTACAATCTGCTCTGATGCCGCATAGTTAAGCCAGTATACACTCCG
CTATCGCTACGTGACTGGGTCATGGCTGCGCCCCGACACCCGCCAACACCCGCTGACGCGCCCTGACGGG
CTTGTCTGCTCCCGGCATCCGCTTACAGACAAGCTGTGACCGTCTCCGGGAGCTGCATGTGTCAGAGGTT
TTCACCGTCATCACCGAAACGCGCGAGGCAGCTGCGGTAAAGCTCATCAGCGTGGTCGTGAAGCGATTCA
CAGATGTCTGCCTGTTCATCCGCGTCCAGCTCGTTGAGTTTCTCCAGAAGCGTTAATGTCTGGCTTCTGA
TAAAGCGGGCCATGTTAAGGGCGGTTTTTTCCTGTTTGGTCACTGATGCCTCCGTGTAAGGGGGATTTCT
GTTCATGGGGGTAATGATACCGATGAAACGAGAGAGGATGCTCACGATACGGGTTACTGATGATGAACAT
GCCCGGTTACTGGAACGTTGTGAGGGTAAACAACTGGCGGTATGGATGCGGCGGGACCAGAGAAAAATCA
CTCAGGGTCAATGCCAGCGCTTCGTTAATACAGATGTAGGTGTTCCACAGGGTAGCCAGCAGCATCCTGC
GATGCAGATCCGGAACATAATGGTGCAGGGCGCTGACTTCCGCGTTTCCAGACTTTACGAAACACGGAAA
CCGAAGACCATTCATGTTGTTGCTCAGGTCGCAGACGTTTTGCAGCAGCAGTCGCTTCACGTTCGCTCGC
GTATCGGTGATTCATTCTGCTAACCAGTAAGGCAACCCCGCCAGCCTAGCCGGGTCCTCAACGACAGGAG
CACGATCATGCGCACCCGTGGCCAGGACCCAACGCTGCCCGAGATGCGCCGCGTGCGGCTGCTGGAGATG
GCGGACGCGATGGATATGTTCTGCCAAGGGTTGGTTTGCGCATTCACAGTTCTCCGCAAGAATTGATTGG
CTCCAATTCTTGGAGTGGTGAATCCGTTAGCGAGGTGCCGCCGGCTTCCATTCAGGTCGAGGTGGCCCGG
CTCCATGCACCGCGACGCAACGCGGGGAGGCAGACAAGGTATAGGGCGGCGCCTACAATCCATGCCAACC
CGTTCCATGTGCTCGCCGAGGCGGCATAAATCGCCGTGACGATCAGCGGTCCAATGATCGAAGTTAGGCT
GGTAAGAGCCGCGAGCGATCCTTGAAGCTGTCCCTGATGGTCGTCATCTACCTGCCTGGACAGCATGGCC
TGCAACGCGGGCATCCCGATGCCGCCGGAAGCGAGAAGAATCATAATGGGGAAGGCCATCCAGCCTCGCG
TCGCGAACGCCAGCAAGACGTAGCCCAGCGCGTCGGCCGCCATGCCGGCGATAATGGCCTGCTTCTCGCC
GAAACGTTTGGTGGCGGGACCAGTGACGAAGGCTTGAGCGAGGGCGTGCAAGATTCCGAATACCGCAAGC
GACAGGCCGATCATCGTCGCGCTCCAGCGAAAGCGGTCCTCGCCGAAAATGACCCAGAGCGCTGCCGGCA
CCTGTCCTACGAGTTGCATGATAAAGAAGACAGTCATAAGTGCGGCGACGATAGTCATGCCCCGCGCCCA
CCGGAAGGAGCTGACTGGGTTGAAGGCTCTCAAGGGCATCGGTCGAGATCCCGGTGCCTAATGAGTGAGC
TAACTTACATTAATTGCGTTGCGCTCACTGCCCGCTTTCCAGTCGGGAAACCTGTCGTGCCAGCTGCATT
AATGAATCGGCCAACGCGCGGGGAGAGGCGGTTTGCGTATTGGGCGCCAGGGTGGTTTTTCTTTTCACCA
GTGAGACGGGCAACAGCTGATTGCCCTTCACCGCCTGGCCCTGAGAGAGTTGCAGCAAGCGGTCCACGCT
GGTTTGCCCCAGCAGGCGAAAATCCTGTTTGATGGTGGTTAACGGCGGGATATAACATGAGCTGTCTTCG
GTATCGTCGTATCCCACTACCGAGATATCCGCACCAACGCGCAGCCCGGACTCGGTAATGGCGCGCATTG
CGCCCAGCGCCATCTGATCGTTGGCAACCAGCATCGCAGTGGGAACGATGCCCTCATTCAGCATTTGCAT
GGTTTGTTGAAAACCGGACATGGCACTCCAGTCGCCTTCCCGTTCCGCTATCGGCTGAATTTGATTGCGA
GTGAGATATTTATGCCAGCCAGCCAGACGCAGACGCGCCGAGACAGAACTTAATGGGCCCGCTAACAGCG
CGATTTGCTGGTGACCCAATGCGACCAGATGCTCCACGCCCAGTCGCGTACCGTCTTCATGGGAGAAAAT
AATACTGTTGATGGGTGTCTGGTCAGAGACATCAAGAAATAACGCCGGAACATTAGTGCAGGCAGCTTCC
ACAGCAATGGCATCCTGGTCATCCAGCGGATAGTTAATGATCAGCCCACTGACGCGTTGCGCGAGAAGAT
TGTGCACCGCCGCTTTACAGGCTTCGACGCCGCTTCGTTCTACCATCGACACCACCACGCTGGCACCCAG
TTGATCGGCGCGAGATTTAATCGCCGCGACAATTTGCGACGGCGCGTGCAGGGCCAGACTGGAGGTGGCA
ACGCCAATCAGCAACGACTGTTTGCCCGCCAGTTGTTGTGCCACGCGGTTGGGAATGTAATTCAGCTCCG
CCATCGCCGCTTCCACTTTTTCCCGCGTTTTCGCAGAAACGTGGCTGGCCTGGTTCACCACGCGGGAAAC
GGTCTGATAAGAGACACCGGCATACTCTGCGACATCGTATAACGTTACTGGTTTCACATTCACCACCCTG
AATTGACTCTCTTCCGGGCGCTATCATGCCATACCGCGAAAGGTTTTGCGCCATTCGATGGTGTCCGGGA
TCTCGACGCTCTCCCTTATGCGACTCCTGCATTAGGAAGCAGCCCAGTAGTAGGTTGAGGCCGTTGAGCA
CCGCCGCCGCAAGGAATGGTGCATGCAAGGAGATGGCGCCCAACAGTCCCCCGGCCACGGGGCCTGCCAC
CATACCCACGCCGAAACAAGCGCTCATGAGCCCGAAGTGGCGAGCCCGATCTTCCCCATCGGTGATGTCG
GCGATATAGGCGCCAGCAACCGCACCTGTGGCGCCGGTGATGCCGGCCACGATGCGTCCGGCGTAGAGGA
TCGAGATCTCGATCCCGCGAAAT
Features (pLannotate 1.2.2; 19 found; start..end, strand, type, name):
      1..19      +  promoter       T7 promoter: promoter for bacteriophage T7 RNA polymerase
     20..44      +  protein_bind   lac operator: The lac repressor binds to the lac operator to inhibit transcription in E. coli. This inhibition can be relieved by adding lactose or isopropyl-β-D-thiogalactopyranoside (IPTG). lac repressor encoded by lacI
     59..81      +  RBS            RBS: efficient ribosome binding site from bacteriophage T7 gene 10 (Olins and Rangwala, 1989)
    116..280     +  CDS            spg (fragment): SPG1_STRSG - Experimental evidence at protein level: Swiss-Prot protein existence level 1. Binds to the constant Fc region of IgG with high affinity. From Streptococcus sp. group G.
    291..340     +  CDS            SET1 (fragment): solubility-enhancement tag derived from T7 phage gene 10B
    348..395     +  terminator     T7 terminator: transcription terminator for bacteriophage T7 RNA polymerase
    418..522     -  CDS            TcR (fragment): tetracycline efflux protein; tet; confers resistance to tetracycline
    570..598     -  promoter       tet promoter: E. coli promoter for tetracycline efflux protein gene
    711..815     +  promoter       AmpR promoter: bla
    816..1676    +  CDS            AmpR: β-lactamase; bla; confers resistance to ampicillin, carbenicillin, and related antibiotics
   1847..2435    +  rep_origin     ori: high-copy-number ColE1/pMB1/pBR322/pUC origin of replication
   2621..2760    -  misc_feature   bom: basis of mobility region from pBR322
   2862..3053    -  CDS            rop: Rop protein, which maintains plasmids at low copy number; rop
   3070..3450    +  CDS            YPB1_ECOLX: Protein predicted: Swiss-Prot protein existence level 4. From Escherichia coli.
   3692..4316    -  CDS            TcR (fragment): tetracycline efflux protein; tet; confers resistance to tetracycline
   4331..4352    -  protein_bind   CAP binding site: CAP binding activates transcription in the presence of cAMP. E. coli catabolite activator protein
   4365..5447    -  CDS            lacI: lac repressor; lacI; The lac repressor binds to the lac operator to inhibit transcription in E. coli. This inhibition can be relieved by adding lactose or isopropyl-β-D-thiogalactopyranoside (IPTG).
   5448..5525    -  promoter       lacI promoter: lacI
   5533..5812    -  CDS            TcR (fragment): tetracycline efflux protein; tet; confers resistance to tetracycline
