[The description below was written by a language model from this plasmid's Addgene catalogue record and pLannotate feature annotations shown in this document.]
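Description:
pET-11a (D3 - F34A) is a bacterial expression plasmid built on the Novagen pET-11a backbone for T7-driven production of a small engineered protein in E. coli. It is propagated through a pBR322-type ColE1 origin accompanied by the bom mobility region and the rop gene. The catalogue lists it as high copy, although Rop normally restrains copy number. Selection is by ampicillin via the β-lactamase gene under its own promoter. Several tetracycline-resistance fragments and a tet promoter appear in the feature table. These are non-functional remnants of the pBR322 ancestry rather than a usable marker.

The insert is a 168 bp coding sequence for a variant of the B1 domain of streptococcal protein G (GB1), cloned between NdeI and BamHI sites that both remain intact. It encodes a mutant of the designed protein DANCER-3 in which position 34 has been reverted from phenylalanine to the wild-type alanine, leaving the substitutions Y3F, L7I, V39L and V54I relative to wild-type GB1. The record describes an N-terminal 6xHis tag for affinity purification. This tag is not annotated separately, but the gap between the ribosome binding site and the spg fragment could accommodate it.

Transcription starts at a T7 promoter followed by a lac operator and the T7 gene 10 ribosome binding site, and it ends at the T7 terminator. The plasmid-borne lacI gene supplies repressor, so expression stays off until induction with IPTG in a host that provides T7 RNA polymerase. The short "SET1" annotation downstream of the insert probably reflects residual T7 gene 10 vector sequence rather than a fused tag. The construct belongs to a set of reversion mutants used to examine the origin of conformational dynamics in a globular protein.
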