Addgene plasmid #136606: pET-11a (D3 - F34A)
Purpose: Expresses DANCER-3 mutant (reversion F34A)
Depositing lab: Roberto Chica. Depositing organization: University of Ottawa. Publication: Origin of conformational dynamics in a globular protein. Damry AM, Mayer MM, Broom A, Goto NK, Chica RA. Commun Biol. 2019 Nov 26;2:433. doi: 10.1038/s42003-019-0681-2. eCollection 2019. PubMed 31799435.
Backbone
  Vector backbone: pET-11a
  Backbone manufacturer: Novagen
  Backbone size w/o insert (bp): 5677
  Vector type: Bacterial Expression
Growth in bacteria
  Bacterial resistance: Ampicillin, 100 μg/mL
  Growth temperature: 37°C
  Growth strain: DH5alpha
  Copy number: High Copy
Gene/Insert
  Gene/Insert name: DANCER-3 mutant (F34A reversion) (alt name: Streptococcal protein G, domain B1 mutant)
  Species: Streptococcal bacteria
  Insert size (bp): 168
  Mutation: Mutation from GB1 WT: Y3F-L7I-V39L-V54I
  Promoter: T7 promoter
  Tag / fusion protein: 6x-Histag (N terminal on insert)
  Cloning method: Restriction Enzyme; 5′ cloning site Nde1 (not destroyed); 3′ cloning site BamHI (not destroyed)
  Sequencing primers: 5′ NdeI restriction site; 3′ BamHI restriction site
Terms and licenses: Academic/Nonprofit Terms; Industry Terms: Not Available to Industry
How to cite: pET-11a (D3 - F34A) was a gift from Roberto Chica (Addgene plasmid # 136606 ; http://n2t.net/addgene:136606 ; RRID:Addgene_136606)
